>Addgene plasmid #195641 | pBEL2757 | addgene full sequence | sequence record 383740 | Addgene NGS Result
TGGCGAATGGG
[124 nt withheld, positions 12-135]
C
[91 nt withheld, positions 137-227]
A
[49 nt withheld, positions 229-277]
CCTTTGACGTTGGAGTCCACGTTCTTT
[37 nt withheld, positions 305-341]
ACCCTATCTCGGTCTATTCTTTTGATTTATAAGGGATTTTGCCGATTTCGGCCTATTGGTTAAAAAATGA
GCTGATTTAACAAAAATTTAACGCGAATTTTAACAAAATATTAACGCTTACAATTTAGGTGGCACTTTTC
GGGGAACGACGACCTGCAGCCAAGCTAGCTTGGCTGGACGTAAACTCCTCTTCAGACCTAATAACTTCGT
ATAGCATACATTATACGAAGTTATATTAAGGGTTATTGAATATGATCGGAATTGGGCTGCAGGAATTCGA
TAGCTTGGCTGCAGGTCGACCTCGAGGATGTGCGCGGAACCCCTATTTGTTTATTTTTCTAAATACATTC
AAATATGTATCCGCTCATGAGACAATAACCCTGATAAATGCTTCAATAATATTGAAAAAGGAAGAGTATG
AGTATTCAACATTTCCGTGTCGCCCTTATTCCCTTTTTTGCGGCATTTTGCCTTCCTGTTTTTGCTCACC
CAGAAACGCTGGTGAAAGTAAAAGATGCTGAAGATCAGTTGGGTGCACGAGTGGGTTACATCGAACTGGA
TCTCAACAGCGGTAAGATCCTTGAGAGTTTTCGCCCCGAAGAACGTTTTCCAATGATGAGCACTTTTAAA
GTTCTGCTATGTGGCGCGGTATTATCCCGTATTGACGCCGGGCAAGAGCAACTCGGTCGCCGCATACACT
ATTCTCAGAATGACTTGGTTGAGTACTCACCAGTCACAGAAAAGCATCTTACGGATGGCATGACAGTAAG
AGAATTATGCAGTGCTGCCATAACCATGAGTGATAACACTGCGGCCAACTTACTTCTGACAACGATCGGA
GGACCGAAGGAGCTAACCGCTTTTTTGCACAACATGGGGGATCATGTAACTCGCCTTGATCGTTGGGAAC
CGGAGCTGAATGAAGCCATACCAAACGACGAGCGTGACACCACGATGCCTGCAGCAATGGCAACAACGTT
GCGCAAACTATTAACTGGCGAACTACTTACTCTAGCTTCCCGGCAACAATTAATAGACTGGATGGAGGCG
GATAAAGTTGCAGGACCACTTCTGCGCTCGGCCCTTCCGGCTGGCTGGTTTATTGCTGATAAATCTGGAG
CCGGTGAGCGTGGCTCTCGCGGTATCATTGCAGCACTGGGGCCAGATGGTAAGCCCTCCCGTATCGTAGT
TATCTACACGACGGGGAGTCAGGCAACTATGGATGAACGAAATAGACAGATCGCTGAGATAGGTGCCTCA
CTGATTAAGCATTGGTAACTGTCAGACCAAGTTTACTCATATATACTTTAGATTGATTTAAAACTTCATT
TTTAATTTAAAAGGATCTAGGTGAAGATCCTTTTTGATAATCTCATGACCAAAATCCCTTAACGTGAGTT
TTCGTTCCACTGAGCGTCAGACCCCGTAGAAAAGATCAAAGGATCTTCTTGAGATCCTTTTTTTCTGCGC
GTAATCTGCTGCTTGCAAACAAAAAAACCACCGCTACCAGCGGTGGTTTGTTTGCCGGATCAAGAGCTAC
CAACTCTTTTTCCGAAGGTAACTGGCTTCAGCAGAGCGCAGATACCAAATACTGTCCTTCTAGTGTAGCC
GTAGTTAGGCCACCACTTCAAGAACTCTGTAGCACCGCCTACATACCTCGCTCTGCTAATCCTGTTACCA
GTGGCTGCTGCCAGTGGCGATAAGTCGTGTCTTACCGGGTTGGACTCAAGACGATAGTTACCGGATAAGG
CGCAGCGGTCGGGCTGAACGGGGGGTTCGTGCACACAGCCCAGCTTGGAGCGAACGACCTACACCGAACT
GAGATACCTACAGCGTGAGCTATGAGAAAGCGCCACGCTTCCCGAAGGGAGAAAGGCGGACAGGTATCCG
GTAAGCGGCAGGGTCGGAACAGGAGAGCGCACGAGGGAGCTTCCAGGGGGAAACGCCTGGTATCTTTATA
GTCCTGTCGGGTTTCGCCACCTCTGACTTGAGCGTCGATTTTTGTGATGCTCGTCAGGGGGGCGGAGCCT
ATGGAAAAACGCCAGCAACGCGGCCTTTTTACGGTTCCTGGCCTTTTGCTGGCCTTTTGCTCACATGTTC
TTTCCTGCGTTATCCCCTGATTCTGTGGATAACCGTATTACCGCCTTTGAGTGAGCTGATACCGCTCGCC
GCAGCCGAACGACCGAGCGCAGCGAGTCAGTGAGCGAGGAAGCGGAAGAGCGCCTGATGCGGTATTTTCT
CCTTACGCATCTGTGCGGTATTTCACACCGCAATGGTGCACTCTCAGTACAATCTGCTCTGATGCCGCAT
AGTTAAGCCAGTATACACTCCGCTATCGCTACGTGACTGGGTCATGGCTGCGCCCCGACACCCGCCAACA
CCCGCTGACGCGCCCTGACGGGCTTGTCTGCTCCCGGCATCCGCTTACAGACAAGCTGTGACCGTCTCCG
GGAGCTGCATGTGTCAGAGGTTTTCACCGTCATCACCGAAACGCGCGAGGCAGCTGCGGTAAAGCTCATC
AGCGTGGTCGTGAAGCGATTCACAGATGTCTGCCTGTTCATCCGCGTCCAGCTCGTTGAGTTTCTCCAGA
AGCGTTAATGTCTGGCTTCTGATAAAGCGGGCCATGTTAAGGGCGGTTTTTTCCTGTTTGGTCACTGATG
CCTCCGTGTAAGGGGGATTTCTGTTCATGGGGGTAATGATACCGATGAAACGAGAGAGGATGCTCACGAT
ACGGGTTACTGATGATGAACATGCCCGGTTACTGGAACGTTGTGAGGGTAAACAACTGGCGGTATGGATG
CGGCGGGACCAGAGAAAAATCACTCAGGGTCAATGCCAGCGCTTCGTTAATACAGATGTAGGTGTTCCAC
AGGGTAGCCAGCAGCATCCTGCGATGCAGATCCGGAACATAATGGTGCAGGGCGCTGACTTCCGCGTTTC
CAGACTTTACGAAACACGGAAACCGAAGACCATTCATGTTGTTGCTCAGGTCGCAGACGTTTTGCAGCAG
CAGTCGCTTCACGTTCGCTCGCGTATCGGTGATTCATTCTGCTAACCAGTAAGGCAACCCCGCCAGCCTA
GCCGGGTCCTCAACGACAGGAGCACGATCATGCGCACCCGTGGGGCCGCCATGCCGGCGATAATGGCCTG
CTTCTCGCCGAAACGTTTGGTGGCGGGACCAGTGACGAAGGCTTGAGCGAGGGCGTGCAAGATTCCGAAT
ACCGCAAGCGACAGGCCGATCATCGTCGCGCTCCAGCGAAAGCGGTCCTCGCCGAAAATGACCCAGAGCG
CTGCCGGCACCTGTCCTACGAGTTGCATGATAAAGAAGACAGTCATAAGTGCGGCGACGATAGTCATGCC
CCGCGCCCACCGGAAGGAGCTGACTGGGTTGAAGGCTCTCAAGGGCATCGGTCGAGATCCCGGTGCCTAA
TGAGTGAGCTAACTTACATTAATTGCGTTGCGCTCACTGCCCGCTTTCCAGTCGGGAAACCTGTCGTGCC
AGCTGCATTAATGAATCGGCCAACGCGCGGGGAGAGGCGGTTTGCGTATTGGGCGCCAGGGTGGTTTTTC
TTTTCACCAGTGAGACGGGCAACAGCTGATTGCCCTTCACGGCCTGGCCCTGAGAGAGTTGCAGCAAGCG
GTCCACGCTGGTTTGCCCCAGCAGGCGAAAATCCTGTTTGATGGTGGTTAACGGCGGGATATAACATGAG
CTGTCTTCGGTATCGTCGTATCCCACTACCGAGATATCCGCACCAACGCGCAGCCCGGACTCGGTAATGG
CGCGCATTGCGCCCAGCGCCATCTGATCGTTGGCAACCAGCATCGCAGTGGGAACGATGCCCTCATTCAG
CATTTGCATGGTTTGTTGAAAACCGGACATGGCACTCCAGTCGCCTTCCCGTTCCGCTATCGGCTGAATT
TGATTGCGAGTGAGATATTTATGCCAGCCAGCCAGACGCAGACGCGCCGAGACAGAACTTAATGGGCCCG
CTAACAGCGCGATTTGCTGGTGACCCAATGCGACCAGATGCTCCACGCCCAGTCGCGTACCGTCTTCATG
GGAGAAAATAATACTGTTGATGGGTGTCTGGTCAGAGACATCAAGAAATAACGCCGGAACATTAGTGCAG
GCAGCTTCCACAGCAATGGCATCCTGGTCATCCAGCGGATAGTTAATGATCAGCCCACTGACGCGTTGCG
CGAGAAGATTGTGCACCGCCGCTTTACAGGCTTCGACGCCGCTTCGTTCTACCATCGACACCACCACGCT
GGCACCCAGTTGATCGGCGCGAGATTTAATCGCCGCGACAATTTGCGACGGCGCGTGCAGGGCCAGACTG
GAGGTGGCAACGCCAATCAGCAACGACTGTTTGCCCGCCAGTTGTTGTGCCACGCGGTTGGGAATGTAAT
TCAGCTCCGCCATCGCCGCTTCCACTTTTTCCCGCGTTTTCGCAGAAACGTGGCTGGCCTGGTTCACCAC
GCGGGAAACGGTCTGATAAGAGACACCGGCATACTCTGCGACATCGTATAACGTTACTGGTTTCACATTC
ACCACCCTGAATTGACTCTCTTCCGGGCGCTATCATGCCATACCGCGAAAGGTTTTGCGCCATTCGATGG
TGTCCGGGATCTCGACGCTCTCCCTTATGCGACTCCTGCATTAGGAAGCAGCCCAGTAGTAGGTTGAGGC
CGTTGAGCACCGCCGCCGCAAGGAATGGTGCATGCAAGGAGATGGCGCCCAACAGTCCCCCGGCCACGGG
GCCTGCCACCATACCCACGCCGAAACAAGCGCTCATGAGCCCGAAGTGGCGAGCCCGATCTTCCCCATCG
GTGATGTCGGCGATATAGGCGCCAGCAACCGCACCTGTGGCGCCGGTGATGCCGGCCACGATGCGTCCGG
CGTAGAGGATCGAGATCTCGATCCCGCGAAATTAATACGACTCACTATAGGGGAATTGTGAGCGGATAAC
AATTCCCCTCTAGAAATAATTTTGTTTAACTTTGGCCCAGGAGATATACATATGCATCACCACCATCACC
ATGAAAATCTGTATTTTCAGGGGGAGAGACCAAGCAAAGGAGAAGAACTTTTCACTGGAGTTGTCCCAAT
TCTTGTTGAATTAGATGGTGATGTTAATGGGCACAAATTTTCTGTCCGTGGAGAGGGTGAAGGTGATGCT
ACAAACGGAAAACTCACCCTTAAATTTATTTGCACTACTGGAAAACTACCTGTTCCGTGGCCAACACTTG
TCACTACTCTGACCTATGGTGTTCAATGCTTTTCCCGTTATCCGGATCACATGAAACGGCATGACTTTTT
CAAGAGTGCCATGCCCGAAGGTTATGTACAGGAACGCACTATATCTTTCAAAGATGACGGGACCTACAAG
ACGCGTGCTGAAGTCAAGTTTGAAGGTGATACCCTTGTTAATCGTATCGAGTTAAAGGGTATTGATTTTA
AAGAAGATGGAAACATTCTTGGACACAAACTCGAGTACAACTTTAACTCACACAATGTATACATCACGGC
AGACAAACAAAAGAATGGAATCAAAGCTAACTTCAAAATTCGCCACAACGTTGAAGATGGTTCCGTTCAA
CTAGCAGACCATTATCAACAAAATACTCCAATTGGCGATGGCCCTGTCCTTTTACCAGACAACCATTACC
TGTCGACACAATCTGTCCTTTCGAAAGATCCCAACGAAAAGCGTGACCACATGGTCCTTCTTGAGTTTGT
AACTGCTGCTGGGATTACACATGGCATGGATGAGCTCTACAAAGGCGGCGAACTCAAACCGCAGGAAAAT
CCGAACGCACAAGCGATTCAGGATTAAGAGAGACCGGCCGGCCGATCCGGCTGCTAACAAAGCCCGAAAG
GAAGCTGAGTTGGCTGCTGCCACCGCTGAGCAATAACTAGCATAACCCCTTGGGGCCTCTAAACGGGTCT
TGAGGGGTTTTTTGCTGAAAGGAGGAACTATATCCGGAT
Features (pLannotate 1.2.2; 20 found; start..end, strand, type, name):
     12..440     +  rep_origin     f1 ori (sequence partly withheld): f1 bacteriophage origin of replication; arrow indicates direction of (+) strand synthesis
    542..575     +  protein_bind   loxP: Cre-mediated recombination occurs in the 8-bp core sequence (GCATACAT). Cre recombinase
    605..623     +  misc_feature   MCS (fragment): pBluescript multiple cloning site
    654..758     +  promoter       AmpR promoter: bla
    759..1619    +  CDS            AmpR: β-lactamase; bla; confers resistance to ampicillin, carbenicillin, and related antibiotics
   1790..2378    +  rep_origin     ori: high-copy-number ColE1/pMB1/pBR322/pUC origin of replication
   2564..2703    -  misc_feature   bom: basis of mobility region from pBR322
   2805..2996    -  CDS            rop: Rop protein, which maintains plasmids at low copy number; rop
   3013..3393    +  CDS            YPB1_ECOLX: Protein predicted: Swiss-Prot protein existence level 4. From Escherichia coli.
   3465..3756    -  CDS            TcR (fragment): tetracycline efflux protein; tet; confers resistance to tetracycline
   3771..3792    -  protein_bind   CAP binding site: CAP binding activates transcription in the presence of cAMP. E. coli catabolite activator protein
   3805..4887    -  CDS            lacI: lac repressor; lacI; The lac repressor binds to the lac operator to inhibit transcription in E. coli. This inhibition can be relieved by adding lactose or isopropyl-β-D-thiogalactopyranoside (IPTG).
   4888..4965    -  promoter       lacI promoter: lacI
   4973..5252    -  CDS            TcR (fragment): tetracycline efflux protein; tet; confers resistance to tetracycline
   5274..5292    +  promoter       T7 promoter: promoter for bacteriophage T7 RNA polymerase
   5293..5317    +  protein_bind   lac operator: The lac repressor binds to the lac operator to inhibit transcription in E. coli. This inhibition can be relieved by adding lactose or isopropyl-β-D-thiogalactopyranoside (IPTG). lac repressor encoded by lacI
   5414..6124    +  CDS            Superfolder GFP: Superfolder GFP is a basic (constitutively fluorescent) green fluorescent protein published in 2005, derived from Aequorea victoria. It is reported to be a very rapidly-maturing weak dimer.
   6125..6175    +  CDS            mlaA (fragment): MLAA_ECOLI - Also known as vacJ. Experimental evidence at protein level: Swiss-Prot protein existence level 1. Involved in a phospholipid transport pathway that maintains lipid asymmetry in the outer membrane by retrograde trafficking of phospholipids from the outer membrane to the inner membrane. From Escherichia coli (strain K12).
   6201..6250    +  CDS            SET1 (fragment): solubility-enhancement tag derived from T7 phage gene 10B
   6258..6305    +  terminator     T7 terminator: transcription terminator for bacteriophage T7 RNA polymerase
