[The description below was written by a language model from this plasmid's Addgene catalogue record and pLannotate feature annotations shown in this document.]
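Description:
pBEL2757 is a bacterial expression plasmid built on the pET21a backbone for producing and purifying a superfolder GFP fusion to a short C-terminal peptide of the E. coli outer-membrane lipoprotein MlaA. It is propagated in E. coli under ampicillin selection from the bla gene and replicates from a ColE1/pMB1-type origin. The catalogue lists it as high copy, although the feature table also shows the rop gene and bom region typical of pBR322-derived pET vectors. An f1 origin is present as well. The annotation additionally picks up a loxP site, a small multiple-cloning-site fragment and remnants of the tetracycline resistance gene; the record assigns no function to any of these, and they appear to be backbone remnants.

The expression cassette uses a T7 promoter followed by a lac operator, with lacI carried on the same plasmid. Transcription therefore depends on a host supplying T7 RNA polymerase and is repressed until induced with IPTG or lactose. It ends at the T7 terminator. According to the catalogue, the encoded protein is 6xHis-TEV-sfGFP-MlaA(227-251; delta244-251): an N-terminal histidine tag for affinity purification, a TEV protease cleavage site for tag removal, sfGFP, and MlaA residues from the 227-251 region lacking 244-251. The His tag and TEV site are not annotated in the feature table, but the 51-nt mlaA fragment directly after sfGFP matches the truncated 17-residue segment. A short match to a T7 gene 10B-derived solubility tag lies downstream of the insert and its relevance is not stated. The associated publication examines protein-protein interactions in the Mla lipid transport system, which suggests this truncated peptide fusion served as a purified reagent for such interaction studies.
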