Addgene plasmid #195641: pBEL2757
Purpose: Expression/purification of 6xHis-TEV-sfGFP-MlaA(227-251; delta244-251)
Depositing lab: Gira Bhabha & Damian Ekiert. Depositing organization: NYU Grossman School of Medicine. Publication: Protein-protein interactions in the Mla lipid transport system probed by computational structure prediction and deep mutational scanning. MacRae MR, Puvanendran D, Haase MAB, Coudray N, Kolich L, Lam C, Baek M, Bhabha G, Ekiert DC. J Biol Chem. 2023 Apr 24:104744. doi: 10.1016/j.jbc.2023.104744. PubMed 37100290.
Backbone
  Vector backbone: pET21a
  Vector type: Bacterial Expression
Growth in bacteria
  Bacterial resistance: Ampicillin, 100 μg/mL
  Growth temperature: 37°C
  Growth strain: DH5alpha
  Copy number: High Copy
Gene/Insert
  Gene/Insert name: sfGFP-MlaA
  Species: E. coli
  Mutation: 6xHis-TEV-sfGFP-MlaA(227-251; delta244-251)
  Cloning method: Gibson Cloning
Terms and licenses: Academic/Nonprofit Terms; Industry Terms: Not Available to Industry
Depositor comments: Please visit https://www.biorxiv.org/content/10.1101/2022.12.09.519820v1 for bioRxiv preprint.
How to cite: pBEL2757 was a gift from Gira Bhabha & Damian Ekiert (Addgene plasmid # 195641 ; http://n2t.net/addgene:195641 ; RRID:Addgene_195641)
